Addgene plasmid #40286: pDDGFP-A
Depositing lab: Robert Campbell. Depositing organization: University of Alberta. Publication: Dimerization-dependent green and yellow fluorescent proteins. Alford SC, Ding Y, Simmen T, Campbell RE. ACS Synth Biol. 2012 Dec 21;1(12):569-75. doi: 10.1021/sb300050j. Epub 2012 Aug 14. PubMed 23656278.
Backbone
  Vector backbone: pBad-modified
  Backbone manufacturer: Invitrogen
  Backbone size w/o insert (bp): 4100
  Total vector size (bp): 4800
  Vector type: Bacterial Expression
Growth in bacteria
  Bacterial resistance: Ampicillin, 100 μg/mL
  Growth temperature: 37°C
  Growth strain: DH10B
  Copy number: Unknown
Gene/Insert
  Gene/Insert name: ddGFP-A
  Species: Synthetic
  Insert size (bp): 700
  Tag / fusion protein: His-tag (N terminal on backbone)
  Cloning method: Restriction Enzyme; 5′ cloning site XhoI (not destroyed); 3′ cloning site KpnI (not destroyed)
  Sequencing primers: 5′ ATGCCATAGCATTTTTATCC; 3′ GATTTAATCTGTATCAGG
Terms and licenses: Academic/Nonprofit Terms; Industry Terms: Not Available to Industry
How to cite: pDDGFP-A was a gift from Robert Campbell (Addgene plasmid # 40286 ; http://n2t.net/addgene:40286 ; RRID:Addgene_40286)
