[The description below was written by a language model from this plasmid's Addgene catalogue record and pLannotate feature annotations shown in this document.]
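Description:
pDDGFP-A is a bacterial expression plasmid of about 4.8 kb, built on a modified Invitrogen pBAD backbone, that produces the "A" copy of a dimerization-dependent green fluorescent protein (ddGFP-A). It is maintained in E. coli through a ColE1/pMB1-type origin, accompanied by the pBR322 bom region and only a remnant of rop. Selection is by ampicillin, with β-lactamase expressed from its own promoter. The catalogue lists the copy number as unknown.

Expression is driven by the araBAD promoter, with the divergently transcribed araC regulator carried on the same plasmid, so transcription is induced by L-arabinose and otherwise kept low. The reading frame begins with the backbone's N-terminal leader. This comprises a His-tag (the automated annotation labels this short segment as a capTEV fragment), the T7 gene 10 leader that aids translation, and an Xpress epitope containing an enterokinase cleavage site. The roughly 700 bp synthetic ddGFP-A insert follows, cloned between XhoI and KpnI sites that remain intact. The feature table calls this coding region "dimer2", a Discosoma-derived fluorescent protein. This is a similarity-based label and suggests that ddGFP-A shares that lineage, rather than contradicting the catalogue entry. Transcription ends at the rrnB T1 and T2 terminators, which are preceded by a stretch of 5S rRNA sequence from the rrnB operon.

The associated publication describes dimerization-dependent green and yellow fluorescent proteins. The plasmid is suited to arabinose-inducible production and His-tag affinity purification of the A partner in bacteria, presumably for use alongside a complementary partner protein, which this record does not describe.
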