Features (pLannotate 1.2.2; 14 found; start..end, strand, type, name):
      1..285     +  promoter       araBAD promoter: araBAD; promoter of the L-arabinose operon of E. coli; the araC regulatory gene is transcribed in the opposite direction (Guzman et al., 1995)
    331..351     +  CDS            capTEV™ (fragment): composite tag for in vivo biotinylation, TEV protease cleavage, and 6xHis tagging
    352..384     +  CDS            T7 tag (gene 10 leader): leader peptide from bacteriophage T7 gene 10 promotes efficient translation in E. coli
    388..411     +  CDS            Xpress™ tag: Xpress™ epitope tag, including an enterokinase recognition and cleavage site
    427..1098    +  CDS            dimer2: dimer2 is a basic (constitutively fluorescent) orange fluorescent protein published in 2002, derived from Discosoma sp.. It has low acid sensitivity.
   1225..1340    +  ncRNA          5S rRNA: Accession: RF00001 - 5S ribosomal RNA
   1344..1430    +  terminator     rrnB T1 terminator: Escherichia coli rrnB; transcription terminator T1 from the E. coli rrnB gene
   1522..1549    +  terminator     rrnB T2 terminator: transcription terminator T2 from the E. coli rrnB gene
   1568..1659    +  promoter       AmpR promoter: bla
   1660..2520    +  CDS            AmpR: β-lactamase; bla; confers resistance to ampicillin, carbenicillin, and related antibiotics
   2691..3279    +  rep_origin     ori: high-copy-number ColE1/pMB1/pBR322/pUC origin of replication
   3465..3605    -  misc_feature   bom: basis of mobility region from pBR322
   3707..3747    -  CDS            rop (fragment): Rop protein, which maintains plasmids at low copy number; rop
   3869..4747    -  CDS            araC: L-arabinose regulatory protein; araC
>Addgene plasmid #40286 | pDDGFP-A | addgene full sequence | sequence record 151251 | Addgene NGS Result
AAGAAACCAATTGTCCATATTGCATCAGACATTGCCGTCACTGCGTCTTTTACTGGCTCTTCTCGCTAAC
CAAACCGGTAACCCCGCTTATTAAAAGCATTCTGTAACAAAGCGGGACCAAAGCCATGACAAAAACGCGT
AACAAAAGTGTCTATAATCACGGCAGAAAAGTCCACATTGATTATTTGCACGGCGTCACACTTTGCTATG
CCATAGCATTTTTATCCATAAGATTAGCGGATCCTACCTGACGCTTTTTATCGCAACTCTCTACTGTTTC
TCCATACCCGTTTTTTGGGCTAACAGGAGGAATTAACCATGGGGGGTTCTCATCATCATCATCATCATGG
TATGGCTAGCATGACTGGTGGACAGCAAATGGGTCGGGATCTGTACGACGATGACGATAAGGATCCGAGC
TCGAGAATGGCGAGCAAGAGCGAGGAGGTCATCAAAGAGTTCATGCGCTTCAAGGTGCGCTTGGAGGGCT
CCATGAACGGCCACGAGTTCGAGATCGAGGGCGAGGGCGAGGGCCGCCCTTACGAGGGCACCCAGACCGC
CAAGCTGAAGGTGACCAAGGGCGGCCCCCTGCCCTTCGCCTGGGACATCCTGTCCCCCCTGATCATGTAC
GGCTCCAAGATGTACGTGAAGCACCCCGCCGACGTCCCCGATTACATGAAGCTGTCCTTCCCCGAGGGCT
TCAAGTGGGAGCGCGTGATGCACTTCGAGGACGGCGGTCTGGTGACCGCGACACAGGACTCCTCCCTGCA
GGACGGCACGCTGATCTACAAGGTGAAGATGCGCGGCACCAACTTCCCCCCCGACGGCCCCGTAATGCAG
AAGAAGACCTTGGGCTGGGATTATGCCACCGAGCGCCTGTACCCCGAAGAAGGCGTGCTGAAGGGCGAGC
TCCTGGGGCGCCTGAAGCTGAAGGACGGCGGCCTCAACCTGGTGGAGTCCAAGACCATCTACATGGCCAA
GAAGCCCGTGCAACTGCCCGGCTACTACTTCGTGGACACCAAGCTGGACATCACCTCCCACAACGAGGAC
TACACCATCGTGGAACAGTACGAGCGCTCCGAGGGCCGCCACCACCTGGGGCATGGTACAGGTAGCACAG
GCAGCGGTAGCTCCGGTACCTAACTGTTTTGGCGGATGAGAGAAGATTTTCAGCCTGATACAGATTAAAT
CAGAACGCAGAAGCGGTCTGATAAAACAGAATTTGCCTGGCGGCAGTAGCGCGGTGGTCCCACCTGACCC
CATGCCGAACTCAGAAGTGAAACGCCGTAGCGCCGATGGTAGTGTGGGGTCTCCCCATGCGAGAGTAGGG
AACTGCCAGGCATCAAATAAAACGAAAGGCTCAGTCGAAAGACTGGGCCTTTCGTTTTATCTGTTGTTTG
TCGGTGAACGCTCTCCTGAGTAGGACAAATCCGCCGGGAGCGGATTTGAACGTTGCGAAGCAACGGCCCG
GAGGGTGGCGGGCAGGACGCCCGCCATAAACTGCCAGGCATCAAATTAAGCAGAAGGCCATCCTGACGGA
TGGCCTTTTTGCGTTTCTACAAACTCTTTTGTTTATTTTTCTAAATACATTCAAATATGTATCCGCTCAT
GAGACAATAACCCTGATAAATGCTTCAATAATATTGAAAAAGGAAGAGTATGAGTATTCAACATTTCCGT
GTCGCCCTTATTCCCTTTTTTGCGGCATTTTGCCTTCCTGTTTTTGCTCACCCAGAAACGCTGGTGAAAG
TAAAAGATGCTGAAGATCAGTTGGGTGCACGAGTGGGTTACATCGAACTGGATCTCAACAGCGGTAAGAT
CCTTGAGAGTTTTCGCCCCGAAGAACGTTTTCCAATGATGAGCACTTTTAAAGTTCTGCTATGTGGCGCG
GTATTATCCCGTGTTGACGCCGGGCAAGAGCAACTCGGTCGCCGCATACACTATTCTCAGAATGACTTGG
TTGAGTACTCACCAGTCACAGAAAAGCATCTTACGGATGGCATGACAGTAAGAGAATTATGCAGTGCTGC
CATAACCATGAGTGATAACACTGCGGCCAACTTACTTCTGACAACGATCGGAGGACCGAAGGAGCTAACC
GCTTTTTTGCACAACATGGGGGATCATGTAACTCGCCTTGATCGTTGGGAACCGGAGCTGAATGAAGCCA
TACCAAACGACGAGCGTGACACCACGATGCCTGTAGCAATGGCAACAACGTTGCGCAAACTATTAACTGG
CGAACTACTTACTCTAGCTTCCCGGCAACAATTAATAGACTGGATGGAGGCGGATAAAGTTGCAGGACCA
CTTCTGCGCTCGGCCCTTCCGGCTGGCTGGTTTATTGCTGATAAATCTGGAGCCGGTGAGCGTGGGTCTC
GCGGTATCATTGCAGCACTGGGGCCAGATGGTAAGCCCTCCCGTATCGTAGTTATCTACACGACGGGGAG
TCAGGCAACTATGGATGAACGAAATAGACAGATCGCTGAGATAGGTGCCTCACTGATTAAGCATTGGTAA
CTGTCAGACCAAGTTTACTCATATATACTTTAGATTGATTTAAAACTTCATTTTTAATTTAAAAGGATCT
AGGTGAAGATCCTTTTTGATAATCTCATGACCAAAATCCCTTAACGTGAGTTTTCGTTCCACTGAGCGTC
AGACCCCGTAGAAAAGATCAAAGGATCTTCTTGAGATCCTTTTTTTCTGCGCGTAATCTGCTGCTTGCAA
ACAAAAAAACCACCGCTACCAGCGGTGGTTTGTTTGCCGGATCAAGAGCTACCAACTCTTTTTCCGAAGG
TAACTGGCTTCAGCAGAGCGCAGATACCAAATACTGTCCTTCTAGTGTAGCCGTAGTTAGGCCACCACTT
CAAGAACTCTGTAGCACCGCCTACATACCTCGCTCTGCTAATCCTGTTACCAGTGGCTGCTGCCAGTGGC
GATAAGTCGTGTCTTACCGGGTTGGACTCAAGACGATAGTTACCGGATAAGGCGCAGCGGTCGGGCTGAA
CGGGGGGTTCGTGCACACAGCCCAGCTTGGAGCGAACGACCTACACCGAACTGAGATACCTACAGCGTGA
GCTATGAGAAAGCGCCACGCTTCCCGAAGGGAGAAAGGCGGACAGGTATCCGGTAAGCGGCAGGGTCGGA
ACAGGAGAGCGCACGAGGGAGCTTCCAGGGGGAAACGCCTGGTATCTTTATAGTCCTGTCGGGTTTCGCC
ACCTCTGACTTGAGCGTCGATTTTTGTGATGCTCGTCAGGGGGGCGGAGCCTATGGAAAAACGCCAGCAA
CGCGGCCTTTTTACGGTTCCTGGCCTTTTGCTGGCCTTTTGCTCACATGTTCTTTCCTGCGTTATCCCCT
GATTCTGTGGATAACCGTATTACCGCCTTTGAGTGAGCTGATACCGCTCGCCGCAGCCGAACGACCGAGC
GCAGCGAGTCAGTGAGCGAGGAAGCGGAAGAGCGCCTGATGCGGTATTTTCTCCTTACGCATCTGTGCGG
TATTTCACACCGCATATGGTGCACTCTCAGTACAATCTGCTCTGATGCCGCATAGTTAAGCCAGTATACA
CTCCGCTATCGCTACGTGACTGGGTCATGGCTGCGCCCCGACACCCGCCAACACCCGCTGACGCGCCCTG
ACGGGCTTGTCTGCTCCCGGCATCCGCTTACAGACAAGCTGTGACCGTCTCCGGGAGCTGCATGTGTCAG
AGGTTTTCACCGTCATCACCGAAACGCGCGAGGCAGCAGATCAATTCGCGCGCGAAGGCGAAGCGGCATG
CATAATGTGCCTGTCAAATGGACGAAGCAGGGATTCTGCAAACCCTATGCTACTCCGTCAAGCCGTCAAT
TGTCTGATTCGTTACCAATTATGACAACTTGACGGCTACATCATTCACTTTTTCTTCACAACCGGCACGG
AACTCGCTCGGGCTGGCCCCGGTGCATTTTTTAAATACCCGCGAGAAATAGAGTTGATCGTCAAAACCAA
CATTGCGACCGACGGTGGCGATAGGCATCCGGGTGGTGCTCAAAAGCAGCTTCGCCTGGCTGATACGTTG
GTCCTCGCGCCAGCTTAAGACGCTAATCCCTAACTGCTGGCGGAAAAGATGTGACAGACGCGACGGCGAC
AAGCAAACATGCTGTGCGACGCTGGCGATATCAAAATTGCTGTCTGCCAGGTGATCGCTGATGTACTGAC
AAGCCTCGCGTACCCGATTATCCATCGGTGGATGGAGCGACTCGTTAATCGCTTCCATGCGCCGCAGTAA
CAATTGCTCAAGCAGATTTATCGCCAGCAGCTCCGAATAGCGCCCTTCCCCTTGCCCGGCGTTAATGATT
TGCCCAAACAGGTCGCTGAAATGCGGCTGGTGCGCTTCATCCGGGCGAAAGAACCCCGTATTGGCAAATA
TTGACGGCCAGTTAAGCCATTCATGCCAGTAGGCGCGCGGACGAAAGTAAACCCACTGGTGATACCATTC
GCGAGCCTCCGGATGACGACCGTAGTGATGAATCTCTCCTGGCGGGAACAGCAAAATATCACCCGGTCGG
CAAACAAATTCTCGTCCCTGATTTTTCACCACCCCCTGACCGCGAATGGTGAGATTGAGAATATAACCTT
TCATTCCCAGCGGTCGGTCGATAAAAAAATCGAGATAACCGTTGGCCTCAATCGGCGTTAAACCCGCCAC
CAGATGGGCATTAAACGAGTATCCCGGCAGCAGGGGATCATTTTGCGCTTCAGCCATACTTTTCATACTC
CCGCCATTCAGAG
