>Addgene plasmid #40286 | pDDGFP-A | depositor partial sequence | sequence record 51796 | ddGFP-A
ATGACTGGTGGACAGCAAATGGGTCGGGATCTGTACGACGATGACGATAAGGATCCGAGCTCGAGAATGG
CGAGCAAGAGCGAGGAGGTCATCAAAGAGTTCATGCGCTTCAAGGTGCGCTTGGAGGGCTCCATGAACGG
CCACGAGTTCGAGATCGAGGGCGAGGGCGAGGGCCGCCCTTACGAGGGCACCCAGACCGCCAAGCTGAAG
GTGACCAAGGGCGGCCCCCTGCCCTTCGCCTGGGACATCCTGTCCCCCCTGATCATGTACGGCTCCAAGA
TGTACGTGAAGCACCCCGCCGACGTCCCCGATTACATGAAGCTGTCCTTCCCCGAGGGCTTCAAGTGGGA
GCGCGTGATGCACTTCGAGGACGGCGGTCTGGTGACCGCGACACAGGACTCCTCCCTGCAGGACGGCACG
CTGATCTACAAGGTGAAGATGCGCGGCACCAACTTCCCCCCCGACGGCCCCGTAATGCAGAAGAAGACCT
TGGGCTGGGATTATGCCACCGAGCGCCTGTACCCCGAAGAAGGCGTGCTGAAGGGCGAGCTCCTGGGGCG
CCTGAAGCTGAAGGACGGCGGCCTCAACCTGGTGGAGTCCAAGACCATCTACATGGCCAAGAAGCCCGTG
CAACTGCCCGGCTACTACTTCGTGGACACCAAGCTGGACATCACCTCCCACAACGAGGACTACACCATCG
TGGAACAGTACGAGCGCTCCGAGGGCCGCCACCACCTGGGGCATGGTACAGGTAGCACAGGCAGCGGTAG
CTCC
