>Addgene plasmid #40286 | pDDGFP-A | addgene partial sequence | sequence record 53473 | pBAD-Fwd
CTCTCTACTGTTTCTCCATACCCGTTTTTTGGGCTAACAGGAGGAATTAACCATGGGGGGTTCTCATCAT
CATCATCATCATGGTATGGCTAGCATGACTGGTGGACAGCAAATGGGTCGGGATCTGTACGACGATGACG
ATAAGGATCCGAGCTCGAGAATGGCGAGCAAGAGCGAGGAGGTCATCAAAGAGTTCATGCGCTTCAAGGT
GCGCTTGGAGGGCTCCATGAACGGCCACGAGTTCGAGATCGAGGGCGAGGGCGAGGGCCGCCCTTACGAG
GGCACCCAGACCGCCAAGCTGAAGGTGACCAAGGGCGGCCCCCTGCCCTTCGCCTGGGACATCCTGTCCC
CCCTGATCATGTACGGCTCCAAGATGTACGTGAAGCACCCCGCCGACGTCCCCGATTACATGAAGCTGTC
CTTCCCCGAGGGCTTCAAGTGGGAGCGCGTGATGCACTTCGAGGACGGCGGTCTGGTGACCGCGACACAG
GACTCCTCCCTGCAGGACGGCACGCTGATCTACAAGGTGAAGATGCGCGGCACCAACTTCCCCCCCGACG
GCCCCGTAATGCAGAAGAAGACCTTGGGCTGGGATTATGCCACCGAGCGCCTGTACCCCGAAGAAGGCGT
GCTGAAGGGCGAGCTCCTGGGGCGCCTGAAGCTGAAGGACGGCGGCCTCAACCTGGTGGAGTCCAAGACC
ATCTACATGGCCAAGAAGCCCGTGCAACTGCCCGGCTACTACTTCGTGGACACCAAGCTGGACATCACCT
CCCACAACGAGGACTACACCATCGTGGAACAGTACGAGCGCTCCGAGGGCCGCCACCACCTGGGG
